Addgene plasmid #111527: hC73L-HA
Purpose: Expresses human KCNB1 C73L in mammalian cells
Depositing lab: Federico Sesti. Depositing organization: Rutgers, The State University of New Jersey.
Backbone
  Vector backbone: pCI-neo
  Backbone manufacturer: Promega
  Vector type: Mammalian Expression
  Selectable markers: Neomycin (select with G418)
Growth in bacteria
  Bacterial resistance: Ampicillin, 100 μg/mL
  Growth temperature: 37°C
  Growth strain: DH5alpha
  Copy number: High Copy
Gene/Insert
  Gene/Insert name: human C73L-Kv2.1-HA (alt name: KCNB1)
  Species: H. sapiens (human)
  Mutation: C73L
  Entrez Gene: KCNB1 (a.k.a. DRK1, Kv2.1)
  Promoter: CMV
  Tag / fusion protein: HA (C terminal on insert)
  Cloning method: Restriction Enzyme; 5′ cloning site Unknown (unknown if destroyed); 3′ cloning site Unknown (unknown if destroyed)
Terms and licenses: Academic/Nonprofit Terms; Industry Terms: Not Available to Industry
How to cite: hC73L-HA was a gift from Federico Sesti (Addgene plasmid # 111527 ; http://n2t.net/addgene:111527 ; RRID:Addgene_111527)
