[The description below was written by a language model from this plasmid's Addgene catalogue record and pLannotate feature annotations shown in this document.]
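Description:
hC73L-HA is a mammalian expression plasmid built on the Promega pCI-neo backbone that carries human KCNB1, the gene for the voltage-gated potassium channel Kv2.1, with a cysteine-to-leucine substitution at position 73. The sequenced record is about 8.1 kb. It is propagated in E. coli as a high-copy plasmid through a ColE1/pUC-type origin and selected with ampicillin via the β-lactamase gene. An f1 origin is also present, which in principle allows production of single-stranded DNA. For mammalian cells, a separate cassette places the neomycin phosphotransferase gene under the SV40 enhancer/early promoter, followed by a synthetic polyadenylation signal, so that stable transfectants can be selected with G418.

The expression unit is driven by the human CMV immediate-early enhancer and promoter, followed by the chimeric β-globin/immunoglobulin heavy-chain intron typical of pCI vectors, which generally improves transcript processing and expression. The KCNB1 coding sequence follows and is fused at its C terminus to an HA epitope. The annotation software matched this as a fragment of a 3xHA tag, consistent with a single HA copy. An SV40 polyadenylation signal lies downstream of the insert. A T7 promoter upstream of the insert and a partial, oppositely oriented T3 promoter downstream flank the cloning region, and the T7 site could support in vitro transcription of the channel RNA. The restriction sites used for cloning are not recorded.

The stated purpose is expression of the C73L mutant channel in mammalian cells, with the HA tag allowing detection or immunoprecipitation. The record does not describe the functional effect of the mutation.
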