Features (pLannotate 1.2.2; 20 found; start..end, strand, type, name):
    300..432     +  intron         chimeric intron: chimera between introns from human β-globin and immunoglobulin heavy chain genes
    477..495     +  promoter       T7 promoter: promoter for bacteriophage T7 RNA polymerase
    521..3094    +  CDS            KCNB1: KCNB1_HUMAN - Experimental evidence at protein level: Swiss-Prot protein existence level 1. Voltage-gated potassium channel that mediates transmembrane potassium transport in excitable membranes, primarily in the brain, but also in the pancreas and cardiovascular system. Contributes to the regulation of the action potential (AP) repolarization, duration and frequency of repetitive AP firing in neurons, muscle cells and endocrine cells and plays a role in homeostatic attenuation of electrical excitability throughout the brain (PubMed:23161216). Plays also a role in the regulation of exocytosis
   3101..3129    +  CDS            3xHA (fragment): three tandem HA epitope tags
   3142..3159    -  promoter       T3 promoter (fragment): promoter for bacteriophage T3 RNA polymerase
   3177..3298    -  polyA_signal   SV40 poly(A) signal: SV40 polyadenylation signal
   3321..3389    -  CDS            large T antigen (fragment): large T antigen from SV40 (simian virus 40)
   3413..3480    +  CDS            lacZα (fragment): LacZα fragment of β-galactosidase; lacZ fragment
   3484..3912    +  rep_origin     f1 ori (sequence partly withheld): f1 bacteriophage origin of replication; arrow indicates direction of (+) strand synthesis
   3940..3991    -  misc_feature   bom (fragment): basis of mobility region from pBR322
   4056..4413    +  promoter       SV40 promoter: SV40 enhancer and early promoter
   4464..5255    +  CDS            neo: KKA2_KLEPN - Also known as kan, nptII. Experimental evidence at protein level: Swiss-Prot protein existence level 1. Resistance to kanamycin, neomycin, paromomycin, ribostamycin, butirosin and gentamicin B. From Klebsiella pneumoniae.
   5322..5370    +  polyA_signal   poly(A) signal: synthetic polyadenylation signal
   5390..5444    -  misc_feature   bom (fragment): basis of mobility region from pBR322
   5546..5581    -  CDS            rop (fragment): Rop protein, which maintains plasmids at low copy number; rop
   5676..5780    +  promoter       AmpR promoter: bla
   5781..6641    +  CDS            AmpR: β-lactamase; bla; confers resistance to ampicillin, carbenicillin, and related antibiotics
   6812..7400    +  rep_origin     ori: high-copy-number ColE1/pMB1/pBR322/pUC origin of replication
   7613..7990    +  enhancer       CMV enhancer: human cytomegalovirus immediate early enhancer
   7991..139     +  promoter       CMV promoter (across the origin): human cytomegalovirus (CMV) immediate early promoter
>Addgene plasmid #111527 | hC73L-HA | addgene full sequence | sequence record 211650 | Addgene NGS Result
CCATTGACGTCAATGGGAGTTTGTTTTGGCACCAAAATCAACGGGACTTTCCAAAATGTCGTAACAACTG
CGATCGCCCGCCCCGTTGACGCAAATGGGCGGTAGGCGTGTACGGTGGGAGGTCTATATAAGCAGAGCTC
GTTTAGTGAACCGTCAGATCACTAGAAGCTTTATTGCGGTAGTTTATCACAGTTAAATTGCTAACGCAGT
CAGTGCTTCTGACACAACAGTCTCGAACTTAAGCTGCAGTGACTCTCTTAAGGTAGCCTTGCAGAAGTTG
GTCGTGAGGCACTGGGCAGGTAAGTATCAAGGTTACAAGACAGGTTTAAGGAGACCAATAGAAACTGGGC
TTGTCGAGACAGAGAAGACTCTTGCGTTTCTGATAGGCACCTATTGGTCTTACTGACATCCACTTTGCCT
TTCTCTCCACAGGTGTCCACTCCCAGTTCAATTACAGCTCTTAAGGCTAGAGTACTTAATACGACTCACT
ATAGGCTAGCCTCGAGAGCTGAATTCCACCATGCCGGCGGGCATGACGAAGCATGGCTCCCGCTCCACCA
GCTCGCTGCCGCCCGAGCCCATGGAGATCGTGCGCAGCAAGGCGTGCTCTCGGCGGGTCCGCCTCAACGT
CGGGGGGCTGGCGCACGAGGTACTCTGGCGTACCCTGGACCGCCTGCCCCGCACGCGGCTGGGCAAGCTC
CGCGACTGCAACACGCACGACTCGCTGCTCGAGGTGCTCGATGACTACAGCCTCGACGACAACGAGTACT
TCTTTGACCGCCACCCGGGCGCCTTCACCTCCATCCTCAACTTCTACCGCACTGGGCGACTGCACATGAT
GGAGGAGATGTGCGCGCTCAGCTTCAGCCAAGAGCTCGACTACTGGGGCATCGACGAGATCTACCCGGAG
TCCTGCTGCCAGGCCCGCTACCACCAGAAGAAAGAGCAGATGAACGAGGAGCTCAAGCGTGAGGCCGAGA
CCCTACGGGAGCGGGAAGGCGAGGAGTTCGATAACACGTGCTGCGCAGAGAAGAGGAAAAAACTCTGGGA
CCTACTGGAGAAGCCCAATTCCTCTGTGGCTGCCAAGATCCTTGCCATAATTTCCATCATGTTCATCGTC
CTCTCCACCATTGCCCTGTCCCTCAACACGCTGCCTGAGCTACAGAGCCTCGATGAGTTCGGCCAGTCCA
CAGACAACCCCCAGCTGGCCCACGTGGAGGCCGTGTGCATCGCATGGTTCACCATGGAGTACCTGCTGAG
GTTCCTCTCCTCGCCCAAGAAGTGGAAGTTCTTCAAGGGCCCACTCAATGCCATTGACTTGTTGGCCATT
CTGCCATACTATGTCACCATTTTCCTCACCGAATCCAACAAGAGCGTGCTGCAATTCCAGAATGTCCGCC
GCGTGGTCCAGATCTTCCGCATCATGCGCATTCTCCGCATCCTTAAGCTTGCACGCCACTCCACTGGCCT
CCAGTCTCTGGGCTTCACTTTGCGGAGGAGCTACAATGAGTTGGGCTTGCTCATCCTCTTCCTTGCCATG
GGCATTATGATCTTCTCCAGCCTTGTCTTCTTTGCTGAGAAGGATGAGGACGACACCAAGTTCAAAAGCA
TCCCAGCCTCTTTCTGGTGGGCCACCATCACCATGACTACTGTTGGGTATGGAGACATCTACCCCAAGAC
TCTCCTGGGGAAAATTGTTGGGGGACTCTGCTGCATTGCAGGAGTCCTGGTGATTGCTCTTCCCATCCCC
ATCATCGTCAATAACTTCTCTGAGTTCTATAAGGAGCAGAAGAGACAGGAGAAAGCAATCAAACGGCGAG
AGGCTCTGGAGAGAGCCAAGAGGAATGGCAGCATCGTATCCATGAACATGAAGGATGCTTTTGCCCGGAG
CATTGAGATGATGGACATTGTGGTTGAGAAAAATGGGGAGAATATGGGTAAGAAAGACAAAGTACAAGAT
AACCACTTGTCTCCTAACAAATGGAAATGGACAAAGAGGACACTGTCTGAAACCAGCTCAAGTAAGTCCT
TTGAAACCAAGGAACAGGGATCCCCTGAAAAAGCCAGATCGTCTTCTAGTCCTCAGCACCTGAACGTTCA
GCAGTTGGAAGACATGTACAATAAGATGGCCAAGACCCAATCCCAACCCATCCTCAATACCAAGGAGTCA
GCAGCACAGAGCAAACCAAAGGAAGAACTTGAAATGGAGAGTATCCCCAGCCCCGTAGCCCCTCTGCCCA
CTCGCACAGAAGGGGTCATTGACATGCGAAGTATGTCAAGCATTGATAGTTTCATTAGCTGTGCCACAGA
CTTCCCTGAGGCCACCAGATTCTCCCACAGCCCTTTGACATCACTCCCCAGCAAGACTGGGGGCAGCACA
GCCCCAGAAGTGGGCTGGCGGGGAGCTCTGGGTGCCAGTGGTGGTAGGTTTGTGGAGGCCAACCCCAGCC
CTGATGCCAGCCAGCACTCTAGTTTCTTCATCGAGAGCCCCAAGAGTTCCATGAAAACTAACAACCCTTT
GAAGCTCCGAGCACTTAAAGTCAACTTCATGGAGGGTGACCCCAGTCCACTCCTCCCCGTTCTAGGGATG
TACCATGACCCTCTCAGGAACCGGGGGAGTGCTGCGGCTGCTGTCGCTGGACTGGAGTGTGCCACGCTTT
TGGACAAGGCTGTGCTGAGCCCAGAGTCCTCCATCTACACCACAGCAAGTGCTAAGACACCCCCCCGGTC
TCCTGAGAAACACACAGCAATAGCGTTCAACTTTGAGGCGGGTGTCCACCAGTACATTGACGCAGACACA
GATGATGAGGGACAGCTGCTCTACAGTGTGGACTCCAGCCCCCCCAAAAGCCTCCCTGGGAGCACCAGTC
CGAAGTTCAGCACGGGGACAAGATCGGAGAAAAACCACTTTGAAAGCTCCCCTTTACCCACCTCCCCTAA
GTTCTTAAGGCAGAACTGTATTTACTCCACAGAAGCATTGACTGGAAAAGGCCCCAGTGGTCAGGAAAAG
TGCAAACTTGAGAACCACATCTCCCCTGACGTCCGTGTGTTGCCAGGGGGAGGAGCCCATGGAAGCACAC
GAGATCAGAGCATCGAATTCTACCCATACGATGTTCCAGATTACGCTTAGGCGGCCGCTTCCCTTTAGTG
AGGGTTAATGCTTCGAGCAGACATGATAAGATACATTGATGAGTTTGGACAAACCACAACTAGAATGCAG
TGAAAAAAATGCTTTATTTGTGAAATTTGTGATGCTATTGCTTTATTTGTAACCATTATAAGCTGCAATA
AACAAGTTAACAACAACAATTGCATTCATTTTATGTTTCAGGTTCAGGGGGAGATGTGGGAGGTTTTTTA
AAGCAAGTAAAACCTCTACAAATGTGGTAAAATCCGATAAGGATCGATCCGGGCTGGCGTAATAGCGAAG
AGGCCCGCACCGATCGCCCTTCCCAACAGTTGCGCAGCCTGAATGGCGAATGG
[124 nt withheld, positions 3484-3607]
C
[91 nt withheld, positions 3609-3699]
A
[49 nt withheld, positions 3701-3749]
CCTTTGACGTTGGAGTCCACGTTCTTT
[37 nt withheld, positions 3777-3813]
ACCCTATCTCGGTCTATTCTTTTGATTTATAAGGGATTTTGCCGATTTCGGCCTATTGGTTAAAAAATGA
GCTGATTTAACAAAAATTTAACGCGAATTTTAACAAAATATTAACGCTTACAATTTCCTGATGCGGTATT
TTCTCCTTACGCATCTGTGCGGTATTTCACACCGCATACGCGGATCTGCGCAGCACCATGGCCTGAAATA
ACCTCTGAAAGAGGAACTTGGTTAGGTACCTTCTGAGGCGGAAAGAACCAGCTGTGGAATGTGTGTCAGT
TAGGGTGTGGAAAGTCCCCAGGCTCCCCAGCAGGCAGAAGTATGCAAAGCATGCATCTCAATTAGTCAGC
AACCAGGTGTGGAAAGTCCCCAGGCTCCCCAGCAGGCAGAAGTATGCAAAGCATGCATCTCAATTAGTCA
GCAACCATAGTCCCGCCCCTAACTCCGCCCATCCCGCCCCTAACTCCGCCCAGTTCCGCCCATTCTCCGC
CCCATGGCTGACTAATTTTTTTTATTTATGCAGAGGCCGAGGCCGCCTCGGCCTCTGAGCTATTCCAGAA
GTAGTGAGGAGGCTTTTTTGGAGGCCTAGGCTTTTGCAAAAAGCTTGATTCTTCTGACACAACAGTCTCG
AACTTAAGGCTAGAGCCACCATGATTGAACAAGATGGATTGCACGCAGGTTCTCCGGCCGCTTGGGTGGA
GAGGCTATTCGGCTATGACTGGGCACAACAGACAATCGGCTGCTCTGATGCCGCCGTGTTCCGGCTGTCA
GCGCAGGGGCGCCCGGTTCTTTTTGTCAAGACCGACCTGTCCGGTGCCCTGAATGAACTGCAGGACGAGG
CAGCGCGGCTATCGTGGCTGGCCACGACGGGCGTTCCTTGCGCAGCTGTGCTCGACGTTGTCACTGAAGC
GGGAAGGGACTGGCTGCTATTGGGCGAAGTGCCGGGGCAGGATCTCCTGTCATCTCACCTTGCTCCTGCC
GAGAAAGTATCCATCATGGCTGATGCAATGCGGCGGCTGCATACGCTTGATCCGGCTACCTGCCCATTCG
ACCACCAAGCGAAACATCGCATCGAGCGAGCACGTACTCGGATGGAAGCCGGTCTTGTCGATCAGGATGA
TCTGGACGAAGAGCATCAGGGGCTCGCGCCAGCCGAACTGTTCGCCAGGCTCAAGGCGCGCATGCCCGAC
GGCGAGGATCTCGTCGTGACCCATGGCGATGCCTGCTTGCCGAATATCATGGTGGAAAATGGCCGCTTTT
CTGGATTCATCGACTGTGGCCGGCTGGGTGTGGCGGACCGCTATCAGGACATAGCGTTGGCTACCCGTGA
TATTGCTGAAGAGCTTGGCGGCGAATGGGCTGACCGCTTCCTCGTGCTTTACGGTATCGCCGCTCCCGAT
TCGCAGCGCATCGCCTTCTATCGCCTTCTTGACGAGTTCTTCTGAGCGGGACTCTGGGGTTCGAAATGAC
CGACCAAGCGACGCCCAACCTGCCATCACGATGGCCGCAATAAAATATCTTTATTTTCATTACATCTGTG
TGTTGGTTTTTTGTGTGAATCGATAGCGATAAGGATCCGCGTATGGTGCACTCTCAGTACAATCTGCTCT
GATGCCGCATAGTTAAGCCAGCCCCGACACCCGCCAACACCCGCTGACGCGCCCTGACGGGCTTGTCTGC
TCCCGGCATCCGCTTACAGACAAGCTGTGACCGTCTCCGGGAGCTGCATGTGTCAGAGGTTTTCACCGTC
ATCACCGAAACGCGCGAGACGAAAGGGCCTCGTGATACGCCTATTTTTATAGGTTAATGTCATGATAATA
ATGGTTTCTTAGACGTCAGGTGGCACTTTTCGGGGAAATGTGCGCGGAACCCCTATTTGTTTATTTTTCT
AAATACATTCAAATATGTATCCGCTCATGAGACAATAACCCTGATAAATGCTTCAATAATATTGAAAAAG
GAAGAGTATGAGTATTCAACATTTCCGTGTCGCCCTTATTCCCTTTTTTGCGGCATTTTGCCTTCCTGTT
TTTGCTCACCCAGAAACGCTGGTGAAAGTAAAAGATGCTGAAGATCAGTTGGGTGCACGAGTGGGTTACA
TCGAACTGGATCTCAACAGCGGTAAGATCCTTGAGAGTTTTCGCCCCGAAGAACGTTTTCCAATGATGAG
CACTTTTAAAGTTCTGCTATGTGGCGCGGTATTATCCCGTATTGACGCCGGGCAAGAGCAACTCGGTCGC
CGCATACACTATTCTCAGAATGACTTGGTTGAGTACTCACCAGTCACAGAAAAGCATCTTACGGATGGCA
TGACAGTAAGAGAATTATGCAGTGCTGCCATAACCATGAGTGATAACACTGCGGCCAACTTACTTCTGAC
AACGATCGGAGGACCGAAGGAGCTAACCGCTTTTTTGCACAACATGGGGGATCATGTAACTCGCCTTGAT
CGTTGGGAACCGGAGCTGAATGAAGCCATACCAAACGACGAGCGTGACACCACGATGCCTGTAGCAATGG
CAACAACGTTGCGCAAACTATTAACTGGCGAACTACTTACTCTAGCTTCCCGGCAACAATTAATAGACTG
GATGGAGGCGGATAAAGTTGCAGGACCACTTCTGCGCTCGGCCCTTCCGGCTGGCTGGTTTATTGCTGAT
AAATCTGGAGCCGGTGAGCGTGGGTCTCGCGGTATCATTGCAGCACTGGGGCCAGATGGTAAGCCCTCCC
GTATCGTAGTTATCTACACGACGGGGAGTCAGGCAACTATGGATGAACGAAATAGACAGATCGCTGAGAT
AGGTGCCTCACTGATTAAGCATTGGTAACTGTCAGACCAAGTTTACTCATATATACTTTAGATTGATTTA
AAACTTCATTTTTAATTTAAAAGGATCTAGGTGAAGATCCTTTTTGATAATCTCATGACCAAAATCCCTT
AACGTGAGTTTTCGTTCCACTGAGCGTCAGACCCCGTAGAAAAGATCAAAGGATCTTCTTGAGATCCTTT
TTTTCTGCGCGTAATCTGCTGCTTGCAAACAAAAAAACCACCGCTACCAGCGGTGGTTTGTTTGCCGGAT
CAAGAGCTACCAACTCTTTTTCCGAAGGTAACTGGCTTCAGCAGAGCGCAGATACCAAATACTGTTCTTC
TAGTGTAGCCGTAGTTAGGCCACCACTTCAAGAACTCTGTAGCACCGCCTACATACCTCGCTCTGCTAAT
CCTGTTACCAGTGGCTGCTGCCAGTGGCGATAAGTCGTGTCTTACCGGGTTGGACTCAAGACGATAGTTA
CCGGATAAGGCGCAGCGGTCGGGCTGAACGGGGGGTTCGTGCACACAGCCCAGCTTGGAGCGAACGACCT
ACACCGAACTGAGATACCTACAGCGTGAGCTATGAGAAAGCGCCACGCTTCCCGAAGGGAGAAAGGCGGA
CAGGTATCCGGTAAGCGGCAGGGTCGGAACAGGAGAGCGCACGAGGGAGCTTCCAGGGGGAAACGCCTGG
TATCTTTATAGTCCTGTCGGGTTTCGCCACCTCTGACTTGAGCGTCGATTTTTGTGATGCTCGTCAGGGG
GGCGGAGCCTATGGAAAAACGCCAGCAACGCGGCCTTTTTACGGTTCCTGGCCTTTTGCTGGCCTTTTGC
TCACATGGCTCGACAGATCTTCAATATTGGCCATTAGCCATATTATTCATTGGTTATATAGCATAAATCA
ATATTGGCTATTGGCCATTGCATACGTTGTATCTATATCATAATATGTACATTTATATTGGCTCATGTCC
AATATGACCGCCATGTTGGCATTGATTATTGACTAGTTATTAATAGTAATCAATTACGGGGTCATTAGTT
CATAGCCCATATATGGAGTTCCGCGTTACATAACTTACGGTAAATGGCCCGCCTGGCTGACCGCCCAACG
ACCCCCGCCCATTGACGTCAATAATGACGTATGTTCCCATAGTAACGCCAATAGGGACTTTCCATTGACG
TCAATGGGTGGAGTATTTACGGTAAACTGCCCACTTGGCAGTACATCAAGTGTATCATATGCCAAGTCCG
CCCCCTATTGACGTCAATGACGGTAAATGGCCCGCCTGGCATTATGCCCAGTACATGACCTTACGGGACT
TTCCTACTTGGCAGTACATCTACGTATTAGTCATCGCTATTACCATGGTGATGCGGTTTTGGCAGTACAC
CAATGGGCGTGGATAGCGGTTTGACTCACGGGGATTTCCAAGTCTCCACC
